>Addgene plasmid #173090 | XRCC1-c003 | addgene full sequence | sequence record 349905 | Addgene NGS Result
ATGCACCATCATCATCATCATGTGAGCAAGGGCGAGGAGCTGTTCACCGGGGTGGTGCCCATCCTGGTCG
AGCTGGACGGCGACGTAAACGGCCACAGGTTCAGCGTGTCCGGCGAGGGCGAGGGCGATGCCACCTACGG
CAAGCTGACCCTGAAGTTCATCTGCACCACCGGCAAGCTGCCCGTGCCCTGGCCCACCCTCGTGACCACC
CTGACCTGGGGCGTGCAGTGCTTCGCCCGCTACCCCGACCACATGAAGCAGCACGACTTCTTCAAGTCCG
CCATGCCCGAAGGCTACGTCCAGGAGCGTACCATCTTCTTCAAGGACGACGGCAACTACAAGACCCGCGC
CGAGGTGAAGTTCGAGGGCGACACCCTGGTGAACCGCATCGAGCTGAAGGGCATCGACTTCAAGGAGGAC
GGCAACATCCTGGGGCACAAGCTGGAGTACAACGCCATCAGCGACAACGTCTATATCACCGCCGACAAGC
AGAAGAACGGCATCAAGGCCCACTTCAAGATCCGCCACAACATCGAGGACGGCAGCGTGCAGCTCGCCGA
CCACTACCAGCAGAACACCCCCATCGGCGACGGCCCCGTGCTGCTGCCCGACAACCACTACCTGAGCACC
CAGTCCAAGCTGAGCAAAGACCCCAACGAGAAGCGCGATCACATGGTCCTGCTGGAGTTCGTGACCGCCG
CCGGGATCACTCTCGGCATGGACGAGCTGTACAAGTCTTCTGGTGTAGATCTGGGTACCGAGAACCTGTA
CTTCCAATCCATGGGAGAAGGCACCGAGCCCAGACGACCCCGAGCTGGCCCAGAGGAGCTGGGGAAGATC
CTTCAGGGTGTGGTAGTGGTGCTGAGTGGCTTCCAGAACCCCTTCCGCTCCGAGCTGCGAGATAAGGCCC
TAGAGCTTGGGGCCAAGTATCGGCCAGACTGGACCCGGGACAGCACGCACCTCATCTGTGCCTTTGCCAA
CACCCCCAAGTACAGCCAGGTCCTAGGCCTGGGAGGCCGCATCGTGCGTAAGGAGTGGGTGCTGGACTGT
CACCGCATGCGTCGGCGGCTGCCCTCCCGGAGGTACCTCATGGCAGGGCCATAGGACGGTCTCCAGTAAA
GGTGGATACGGATCCGAATTCGAGCTCCGTCGACAAGCTTGCGGCCGCACTCGAGCACCACCACCACCAC
CACTGAGATCCGGCTGCTAACAAAGCCCGAAAGGAAGCTGAGTTGGCTGCTGCCACCGCTGAGCAATAAC
TAGCATAACCCCTTGGGGCCTCTAAACGGGTCTTGAGGGGTTTTTTGCTGAAAGGAGGAACTATATCCGG
ATTGGCGAATGGG
[124 nt withheld, positions 1344-1467]
C
[91 nt withheld, positions 1469-1559]
A
[49 nt withheld, positions 1561-1609]
CCTTTGACGTTGGAGTCCACGTTCTTT
[37 nt withheld, positions 1637-1673]
ACCCTATCTCGGTCTATTCTTTTGATTTATAAGGGATTTTGCCGATTTCGGCCTATTGGTTAAAAAATGA
GCTGATTTAACAAAAATTTAACGCGAATTTTAACAAAATATTAACGCTTACAATTTAGGTGGCACTTTTC
GGGGAAATGTGCGCGGAACCCCTATTTGTTTATTTTTCTAAATACATTCAAATATGTATCCGCTCATGAA
TTAATTCTTAGAAAAACTCATCGAGCATCAAATGGAACTGCAATTTATTCATATCAGGATTATCAATACC
ATATTTTTGAAAAAGCCGTTTCTGTAATGAAGGAGAAAACTCACCGAGGCAGTTCCATAGGATGGCAAGA
TCCTGGTATCGGTCTGCGATTCCGACTCGTCCAACATCAATACAACCTATTAATTTCCCCTCGTCAAAAA
TAAGGTTATCAAGTGAGAAATCACCATGAGTGACGACTGAATCCGGTGAGAATGGCAAAAGTTTATGCAT
TTCTTTCCAGACTTGTTCAACAGGCCAGCCATTACGCTCGTCATCAAAATCACTCGCATCAACCAAACCG
TTATTCATTCGTGATTGCGCCTGAGCGAGACGAAATACGCGATCGCTGTTAAAAGGACAATTACAAACAG
GAATCGAATGCAACCGGCGCAGGAACACTGCCAGCGCATCAACAATATTTTCACCTGAATCAGGATATTC
TTCTAATACCTGGAATGCTGTTTTCCCGGGGATCGCAGTGGTGAGTAACCATGCATCATCAGGAGTACGG
ATAAAATGCTTGATGGTCGGAAGAGGCATAAATTCCGTCAGCCAGTTTAGTCTGACCATCTCATCTGTAA
CATCATTGGCAACGCTACCTTTGCCATGTTTCAGAAACAACTCTGGCGCATCGGGCTTCCCATACAATCG
ATAGATTGTCGCACCTGATTGCCCGACATTATCGCGAGCCCATTTATACCCATATAAATCAGCATCCATG
TTGGAATTTAATCGCGGCCTAGAGCAAGACGTTTCCCGTTGAATATGGCTCATAACACCCCTTGTATTAC
TGTTTATGTAAGCAGACAGTTTTATTGTTCATGACCAAAATCCCTTAACGTGAGTTTTCGTTCCACTGAG
CGTCAGACCCCGTAGAAAAGATCAAAGGATCTTCTTGAGATCCTTTTTTTCTGCGCGTAATCTGCTGCTT
GCAAACAAAAAAACCACCGCTACCAGCGGTGGTTTGTTTGCCGGATCAAGAGCTACCAACTCTTTTTCCG
AAGGTAACTGGCTTCAGCAGAGCGCAGATACCAAATACTGTCCTTCTAGTGTAGCCGTAGTTAGGCCACC
ACTTCAAGAACTCTGTAGCACCGCCTACATACCTCGCTCTGCTAATCCTGTTACCAGTGGCTGCTGCCAG
TGGCGATAAGTCGTGTCTTACCGGGTTGGACTCAAGACGATAGTTACCGGATAAGGCGCAGCGGTCGGGC
TGAACGGGGGGTTCGTGCACACAGCCCAGCTTGGAGCGAACGACCTACACCGAACTGAGATACCTACAGC
GTGAGCTATGAGAAAGCGCCACGCTTCCCGAAGGGAGAAAGGCGGACAGGTATCCGGTAAGCGGCAGGGT
CGGAACAGGAGAGCGCACGAGGGAGCTTCCAGGGGGAAACGCCTGGTATCTTTATAGTCCTGTCGGGTTT
CGCCACCTCTGACTTGAGCGTCGATTTTTGTGATGCTCGTCAGGGGGGCGGAGCCTATGGAAAAACGCCA
GCAACGCGGCCTTTTTACGGTTCCTGGCCTTTTGCTGGCCTTTTGCTCACATGTTCTTTCCTGCGTTATC
CCCTGATTCTGTGGATAACCGTATTACCGCCTTTGAGTGAGCTGATACCGCTCGCCGCAGCCGAACGACC
GAGCGCAGCGAGTCAGTGAGCGAGGAAGCGGAAGAGCGCCTGATGCGGTATTTTCTCCTTACGCATCTGT
GCGGTATTTCACACCGCAATGGTGCACTCTCAGTACAATCTGCTCTGATGCCGCATAGTTAAGCCAGTAT
ACACTCCGCTATCGCTACGTGACTGGGTCATGGCTGCGCCCCGACACCCGCCAACACCCGCTGACGCGCC
CTGACGGGCTTGTCTGCTCCCGGCATCCGCTTACAGACAAGCTGTGACCGTCTCCGGGAGCTGCATGTGT
CAGAGGTTTTCACCGTCATCACCGAAACGCGCGAGGCAGCTGCGGTAAAGCTCATCAGCGTGGTCGTGAA
GCGATTCACAGATGTCTGCCTGTTCATCCGCGTCCAGCTCGTTGAGTTTCTCCAGAAGCGTTAATGTCTG
GCTTCTGATAAAGCGGGCCATGTTAAGGGCGGTTTTTTCCTGTTTGGTCACTGATGCCTCCGTGTAAGGG
GGATTTCTGTTCATGGGGGTAATGATACCGATGAAACGAGAGAGGATGCTCACGATACGGGTTACTGATG
ATGAACATGCCCGGTTACTGGAACGTTGTGAGGGTAAACAACTGGCGGTATGGATGCGGCGGGACCAGAG
AAAAATCACTCAGGGTCAATGCCAGCGCTTCGTTAATACAGATGTAGGTGTTCCACAGGGTAGCCAGCAG
CATCCTGCGATGCAGATCCGGAACATAATGGTGCAGGGCGCTGACTTCCGCGTTTCCAGACTTTACGAAA
CACGGAAACCGAAGACCATTCATGTTGTTGCTCAGGTCGCAGACGTTTTGCAGCAGCAGTCGCTTCACGT
TCGCTCGCGTATCGGTGATTCATTCTGCTAACCAGTAAGGCAACCCCGCCAGCCTAGCCGGGTCCTCAAC
GACAGGAGCACGATCATGCGCACCCGTGGGGCCGCCATGCCGGCGATAATGGCCTGCTTCTCGCCGAAAC
GTTTGGTGGCGGGACCAGTGACGAAGGCTTGAGCGAGGGCGTGCAAGATTCCGAATACCGCAAGCGACAG
GCCGATCATCGTCGCGCTCCAGCGAAAGCGGTCCTCGCCGAAAATGACCCAGAGCGCTGCCGGCACCTGT
CCTACGAGTTGCATGATAAAGAAGACAGTCATAAGTGCGGCGACGATAGTCATGCCCCGCGCCCACCGGA
AGGAGCTGACTGGGTTGAAGGCTCTCAAGGGCATCGGTCGAGATCCCGGTGCCTAATGAGTGAGCTAACT
TACATTAATTGCGTTGCGCTCACTGCCCGCTTTCCAGTCGGGAAACCTGTCGTGCCAGCTGCATTAATGA
ATCGGCCAACGCGCGGGGAGAGGCGGTTTGCGTATTGGGCGCCAGGGTGGTTTTTCTTTTCACCAGTGAG
ACGGGCAACAGCTGATTGCCCTTCACCGCCTGGCCCTGAGAGAGTTGCAGCAAGCGGTCCACGCTGGTTT
GCCCCAGCAGGCGAAAATCCTGTTTGATGGTGGTTAACGGCGGGATATAACATGAGCTGTCTTCGGTATC
GTCGTATCCCACTACCGAGATATCCGCACCAACGCGCAGCCCGGACTCGGTAATGGCGCGCATTGCGCCC
AGCGCCATCTGATCGTTGGCAACCAGCATCGCAGTGGGAACGATGCCCTCATTCAGCATTTGCATGGTTT
GTTGAAAACCGGACATGGCACTCCAGTCGCCTTCCCGTTCCGCTATCGGCTGAATTTGATTGCGAGTGAG
ATATTTATGCCAGCCAGCCAGACGCAGACGCGCCGAGACAGAACTTAATGGGCCCGCTAACAGCGCGATT
TGCTGGTGACCCAATGCGACCAGATGCTCCACGCCCAGTCGCGTACCGTCTTCATGGGAGAAAATAATAC
TGTTGATGGGTGTCTGGTCAGAGACATCAAGAAATAACGCCGGAACATTAGTGCAGGCAGCTTCCACAGC
AATGGCATCCTGGTCATCCAGCGGATAGTTAATGATCAGCCCACTGACGCGTTGCGCGAGAAGATTGTGC
ACCGCCGCTTTACAGGCTTCGACGCCGCTTCGTTCTACCATCGACACCACCACGCTGGCACCCAGTTGAT
CGGCGCGAGATTTAATCGCCGCGACAATTTGCGACGGCGCGTGCAGGGCCAGACTGGAGGTGGCAACGCC
AATCAGCAACGACTGTTTGCCCGCCAGTTGTTGTGCCACGCGGTTGGGAATGTAATTCAGCTCCGCCATC
GCCGCTTCCACTTTTTCCCGCGTTTTCGCAGAAACGTGGCTGGCCTGGTTCACCACGCGGGAAACGGTCT
GATAAGAGACACCGGCATACTCTGCGACATCGTATAACGTTACTGGTTTCACATTCACCACCCTGAATTG
ACTCTCTTCCGGGCGCTATCATGCCATACCGCGAAAGGTTTTGCGCCATTCGATGGTGTCCGGGATCTCG
ACGCTCTCCCTTATGCGACTCCTGCATTAGGAAGCAGCCCAGTAGTAGGTTGAGGCCGTTGAGCACCGCC
GCCGCAAGGAATGGTGCATGCAAGGAGATGGCGCCCAACAGTCCCCCGGCCACGGGGCCTGCCACCATAC
CCACGCCGAAACAAGCGCTCATGAGCCCGAAGTGGCGAGCCCGATCTTCCCCATCGGTGATGTCGGCGAT
ATAGGCGCCAGCAACCGCACCTGTGGCGCCGGTGATGCCGGCCACGATGCGTCCGGCGTAGAGGATCGAG
ATCTCGATCCCGCGAAATTAATACGACTCACTATAGGGGAATTGTGAGCGGATAACAATTCCCCTCTAGA
AATAATTTTGTTTAACTTTAAGAAGGAGATATACAT
Features (pLannotate 1.2.2; 20 found; start..end, strand, type, name):
     22..736     +  CDS            mCerulean (fragment): enhanced monomeric variant of CFP (Rizzo et al., 2004) mammalian codon-optimized
    784..1101    +  CDS            XRCC1 (fragment): XRCC1_HUMAN - Experimental evidence at protein level: Swiss-Prot protein existence level 1. Involved in DNA single-strand break repair by mediating the assembly of DNA break repair protein complexes. Probably during DNA repair, negatively regulates ADP-ribose levels by modulating ADP- ribosyltransferase PARP1 activity. From Homo sapiens (Human).
   1176..1193    +  CDS            9xHis (fragment): 9xHis affinity tag
   1203..1252    +  CDS            SET1 (fragment): solubility-enhancement tag derived from T7 phage gene 10B
   1260..1307    +  terminator     T7 terminator: transcription terminator for bacteriophage T7 RNA polymerase
   1344..1772    +  rep_origin     f1 ori (sequence partly withheld): f1 bacteriophage origin of replication; arrow indicates direction of (+) strand synthesis
   1825..1882    +  promoter       AmpR promoter (fragment): bla
   1891..2706    -  CDS            KanR: aminoglycoside phosphotransferase; aph(3')-Ia; confers resistance to kanamycin in bacteria or G418 (Geneticin®) in eukaryotes
   2828..3416    +  rep_origin     ori: high-copy-number ColE1/pMB1/pBR322/pUC origin of replication
   3602..3741    -  misc_feature   bom: basis of mobility region from pBR322
   3843..4034    -  CDS            rop: Rop protein, which maintains plasmids at low copy number; rop
   4051..4431    +  CDS            YPB1_ECOLX: Protein predicted: Swiss-Prot protein existence level 4. From Escherichia coli.
   4503..4794    -  CDS            TcR (fragment): tetracycline efflux protein; tet; confers resistance to tetracycline
   4809..4830    -  protein_bind   CAP binding site: CAP binding activates transcription in the presence of cAMP. E. coli catabolite activator protein
   4843..5925    -  CDS            lacI: lac repressor; lacI; The lac repressor binds to the lac operator to inhibit transcription in E. coli. This inhibition can be relieved by adding lactose or isopropyl-β-D-thiogalactopyranoside (IPTG).
   5926..6003    -  promoter       lacI promoter: lacI
   6011..6290    -  CDS            TcR (fragment): tetracycline efflux protein; tet; confers resistance to tetracycline
   6312..6330    +  promoter       T7 promoter: promoter for bacteriophage T7 RNA polymerase
   6331..6355    +  protein_bind   lac operator: The lac repressor binds to the lac operator to inhibit transcription in E. coli. This inhibition can be relieved by adding lactose or isopropyl-β-D-thiogalactopyranoside (IPTG). lac repressor encoded by lacI
   6370..6392    +  RBS            RBS: efficient ribosome binding site from bacteriophage T7 gene 10 (Olins and Rangwala, 1989)
