[The description below was written by a language model from this plasmid's Addgene catalogue record and pLannotate feature annotations shown in this document.]
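Description:
XRCC1-c003 is a bacterial expression plasmid built on the pNIC-CFP backbone, a pET-style vector for producing recombinant fusion proteins in E. coli. It carries a kanamycin resistance gene (aph(3')-Ia) for selection and replicates from a ColE1/pBR322-type origin. The accompanying rop gene and bom region are consistent with the low copy number recorded for the plasmid. An f1 phage origin is also present, and short tetracycline-resistance fragments annotated around lacI appear to be non-functional remnants of the backbone's pBR322 ancestry.

The expression cassette is driven by a T7 promoter followed by a lac operator and the strong phage T7 gene 10 ribosome binding site. The plasmid-encoded lacI repressor keeps transcription off until induction with IPTG in a host that supplies T7 RNA polymerase, and a T7 terminator closes the unit. The open reading frame begins with mCerulean, a monomeric cyan fluorescent protein supplied by the backbone as an N-terminal fusion partner. This is followed by a fragment of human XRCC1 spanning residues E315 to P406, inserted by ligation-independent cloning. XRCC1 is a scaffold protein in DNA single-strand break repair. A short histidine-tag sequence and a partial solubility-tag match are annotated downstream of the insert, but the record does not state whether they are translated as part of the fusion.

According to the associated publication title, the plasmid belongs to a molecular toolbox for ADP-ribosyl binding proteins. The cyan fluorescent fusion would suit fluorescence-based binding assays, although the record does not describe the specific assay format.
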