Addgene plasmid #173090: XRCC1-c003
Purpose: Expression of recombinant fusion protein in E. coli
Depositing lab: Lari Lehtiö. Depositing organization: University of Oulu. Publication: A molecular toolbox for ADP-ribosyl binding proteins. Sowa ST, Galera-Prat A, Wazir S, Alanen HI, Maksimainen MM, Lehtio L. Cell Rep Methods. 2021 Dec 20;1(8):100121. doi: 10.1016/j.crmeth.2021.100121. Epub 2021 Nov 11. PubMed 34786571.
Backbone
  Vector backbone: pNIC-CFP
  Vector type: Bacterial Expression
Growth in bacteria
  Bacterial resistance: Kanamycin, 50 μg/mL
  Growth temperature: 37°C
  Growth strain: DH5alpha
  Copy number: Low Copy
Gene/Insert
  Gene/Insert name: XRCC1
  Species: H. sapiens (human)
  Mutation: E315-P406
  Entrez Gene: XRCC1 (a.k.a. RCC, SCAR26)
  Tag / fusion protein: mCerulean (N terminal on backbone)
  Cloning method: Ligation Independent Cloning
Terms and licenses: Academic/Nonprofit Terms; Industry Terms: Not Available to Industry
Depositor comments: Please visit https://www.biorxiv.org/content/10.1101/2021.05.31.445082v2 for bioRxiv preprint.
How to cite: XRCC1-c003 was a gift from Lari Lehtiö (Addgene plasmid # 173090 ; http://n2t.net/addgene:173090 ; RRID:Addgene_173090)
